Addgene plasmid #22618: pJB042
Depositing lab: Lynn Hudson. Depositing organization: National Institute of Neurological Disorders and Strokes (NINDS). Publication: Identification of cis-regulatory elements in the myelin proteolipid protein (PLP) gene. Berndt JA, Kim JG, Hudson LD. J Biol Chem. 1992 Jul 25. 267(21):14730-7. PubMed 1378839.
Backbone
  Vector backbone: p18CAT
  Backbone manufacturer: R. McKinnon
  Backbone size w/o insert (bp): 4728
  Vector type: CAT reporter plasmid
Growth in bacteria
  Bacterial resistance: Ampicillin, 100 μg/mL
  Growth temperature: 37°C
  Growth strain: DH5alpha
  Growth instructions: DH5 alpha
  Copy number: Unknown
Gene/Insert
  Gene/Insert name: Human genomic PLP promoter region
  Species: H. sapiens (human)
  Insert size (bp): 394
  GenBank ID: AJ006976
  Entrez Gene: PLP1 (a.k.a. GPM6C, HLD1, MMPL, PLP, PLP/DM20, PMD, SPG2)
  Cloning method: Restriction Enzyme; 5′ cloning site HindIII (not destroyed); 3′ cloning site HindIII (not destroyed)
  Sequencing primers: 5′ n/a; 3′ n/a
Terms and licenses: Academic/Nonprofit Terms; Industry Terms: Not Available to Industry
Depositor comments: Insert is 394bp of the Human PLP 5' upstream, promoter region and Exon! (-312 to +85) This PLP DNA cloned by Hudson lab.
How to cite: pJB042 was a gift from Lynn Hudson (Addgene plasmid # 22618 ; http://n2t.net/addgene:22618 ; RRID:Addgene_22618)
