[The description below was written by a language model from this plasmid's Addgene catalogue record.]
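Description:
pJB042 is a chloramphenicol acetyltransferase (CAT) reporter plasmid built on the p18CAT backbone (about 4.7 kb without insert) and carrying a short fragment of the human myelin proteolipid protein gene (PLP1) promoter region. It is propagated in E. coli under ampicillin selection. The record lists the copy number as unknown and does not describe the origin of replication. No feature table is provided, so the arrangement of backbone elements can only be inferred from the vector type.

The insert is a 394 bp piece of human genomic DNA spanning the PLP 5′ upstream sequence, the promoter and the start of exon 1, described by the depositor as running from -312 to +85 relative to the transcription start. It was cloned by restriction digestion into a HindIII site, with HindIII sites retained at both ends. Because the same enzyme flanks the fragment, the insert could in principle sit in either orientation, and the record does not explicitly state which one is present.

In a construct of this type, the candidate regulatory fragment is placed upstream of a promoterless CAT coding sequence. CAT enzyme activity in transfected cells then serves as a readout of the transcriptional activity conferred by the fragment. The associated work concerns identifying cis-regulatory elements in the PLP gene, so pJB042 most likely represents one member of a series of promoter fragments. Such a series would be used to map the sequences that drive PLP expression, a gene important in myelinating glia and linked to human dysmyelinating disorders.
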