>Addgene plasmid #22618 | pJB042 | addgene partial sequence | sequence record 28484 | 22618 with CAT-R
TCAACGGTGGTNTATCCNGTGATTTTTTTCTCCATTTTAGCTTCCTTAGCTCCTGAAAATCTCGCCAAGC
TTCTGGTCTCTCCAGCCTCCTTCTTCGGTCTTTTACTTTTTCTCTCTGAGTATCTTTGTCCTCTTCTCCT
GCAATGAAAAGGGCTTTCTGATTGACAGCCAACCCCCTTAAAGGGACAGGCCTGCTTTCCTCCTCCTCTC
CTCCTCCCCTTCTCCTCCCCTTTTCCCCACCTACTCAGGGATACTCCCTTCTCTAAGGGCTCCATCTTCT
CTTTCTGCCTTTCACTGCCAATTGTTTCATTTTCTTTGTTTTTCCTTTTTTCCCTAAGGCTTGCCTGGAA
TTTCGCTTTGCTGCAGAGACATCTGGAAATGTGGATTGAGGGTGGAAATAAAATGAAGATGTCCTGGAAA
CTTCCAACTGATCCTTGGGTCTAATTGGTGTGGGATATGCAGCACAAGCTTGCATGCCTGCAGGTCGACT
CTAGAGGATCCCCGGGTACCGAGCTCGAATTCGTAATCATGTCATAGCTGTTTCCTGTGTGAAATTGTTA
TCCGCTCACAATTCCACACAACATACGAGCCGGAAGCATAAAGTGTAAAGCCTGGGGTGCCTAATGAGTG
AGCTAACTCACATTAATTGCGTTGCGCTCACTGCCCGCTTTCCAGTCGGGAAACCTGTCGTGCCAGATAC
TGGCTTAACTATGCGGCATCAGAGCAGATTGTACTGAGAGTGCACCATATGCGGTGTGAAATACCGCACA
GATGCGTAAGGAGAAAATACCGCATCANGCGCTCTTCCGCTTCCTCGCTCACTGACTCGCTGCGCTCGGT
CGTTCGGCTGCGGCGAGCGGTATCAGCTCACTCAAAGG
